>Addgene plasmid #143537 | TFORF1725 | addgene full sequence | sequence record 400405 | Addgene NGS Result
TTAATGTAGTCTTATGCAATACTCTTGTAGTCTTGCAACATGGTAACGATGAGTTAGCAACATGCCTTAC
AAGGAGAGAAAAAGCACCGTGCATGCCGATTGGTGGAAGTAAGGTGGTACGATCGTGCCTTATTAGGAAG
GCAACAGACGGGTCTGACATGGATTGGACGAACCACTGAATTGCCGCATTGCAGAGATATTGTATTTAAG
TGCCTAGCTCGATACATAAACGGGTCTCTCTGGTTAGACCAGATCTGAGCCTGGGAGCTCTCTGGCTAAC
TAGGGAACCCACTGCTTAAGCCTCAATAAAGCTTGCCTTGAGTGCTTCAAGTAGTGTGTGCCCGTCTGTT
GTGTGACTCTGGTAACTAGAGATCCCTCAGACCCTTTTAGTCAGTGTGGAAAATCTCTAGCAGTGGCGCC
CGAACAGGGACTTGAAAGCGAAAGGGAAACCAGAGGAGCTCTCTCGACGCAGGACTCGGCTTGCTGAAGC
GCGCACGGCAAGAGGCGAGGGGCGGCGACTGGTGAGTACGCCAAAAATTTTGACTAGCGGAGGCTAGAAG
GAGAGAGATGGGTGCGAGAGCGTCAGTATTAAGCGGGGGAGAATTAGATCGCGATGGGAAAAAATTCGGT
TAAGGCCAGGGGGAAAGAAAAAATATAAATTAAAACATATAGTATGGGCAAGCAGGGAGCTAGAACGATT
CGCAGTTAATCCTGGCCTGTTAGAAACATCAGAAGGCTGTAGACAAATACTGGGACAGCTACAACCATCC
CTTCAGACAGGATCAGAAGAACTTAGATCATTATATAATACAGTAGCAACCCTCTATTGTGTGCATCAAA
GGATAGAGATAAAAGACACCAAGGAAGCTTTAGACAAGATAGAGGAAGAGCAAAACAAAAGTAAGACCAC
CGCACAGCAAGCGGCCGCTGATCTTCAGACCTGGAGGAGGAGATATGAGGGACAATTGGAGAAGTGAATT
ATATAAATATAAAGTAGTAAAAATTGAACCATTAGGAGTAGCACCCACCAAGGCAAAGAGAAGAGTGGTG
CAGAGAGAAAAAAGAGCAGTGGGAATAGGAGCTTTGTTCCTTGGGTTCTTGGGAGCAGCAGGAAGCACTA
TGGGCGCAGCGTCAATGACGCTGACGGTACAGGCCAGACAATTATTGTCTGGTATAGTGCAGCAGCAGAA
CAATTTGCTGAGGGCTATTGAGGCGCAACAGCATCTGTTGCAACTCACAGTCTGGGGCATCAAGCAGCTC
CAGGCAAGAATCCTGGCTGTGGAAAGATACCTAAAGGATCAACAGCTCCTGGGGATTTGGGGTTGCTCTG
GAAAACTCATTTGCACCACTGCTGTGCCTTGGAATGCTAGTTGGAGTAATAAATCTCTGGAACAGATTTG
GAATCACACGACCTGGATGGAGTGGGACAGAGAAATTAACAATTACACAAGCTTAATACACTCCTTAATT
GAAGAATCGCAAAACCAGCAAGAAAAGAATGAACAAGAATTATTGGAATTAGATAAATGGGCAAGTTTGT
GGAATTGGTTTAACATAACAAATTGGCTGTGGTATATAAAATTATTCATAATGATAGTAGGAGGCTTGGT
AGGTTTAAGAATAGTTTTTGCTGTACTTTCTATAGTGAATAGAGTTAGGCAGGGATATTCACCATTATCG
TTTCAGACCCACCTCCCAACCCCGAGGGGACCCATGCATTGCATCTCAATTAGTCAGCAACCAGGTGTGG
AAAGTCCCCAGGCTCCCCAGCAGGCAGAAGTATGCAAAGCATGCGTCTCAATTAGTCAGCAACCATAGTC
CCGCCCCTAACTCCGCCCATCCCGCCCCTAACTCCGCCCAGTTCCGCCCATTCTCCGCCCCATGGCTGAC
TAATTTTTTTTATTTATGCAGAGGCCGAGGCCGCCTCGGCCTCTGAGCTATTCCAGAAGTAGTGAGGAGG
CTTTTTTGGAGGCCTAGGCTTTTGCAAAAAGCTTTCTAGAGGTACCACCGGAGCTTACCATGACCGAGTA
CAAGCCCACGGTGCGCCTCGCCACCCGCGACGACGTCCCCAGGGCCGTACGCACCCTCGCCGCCGCGTTC
GCCGACTACCCCGCCACGCGCCACACCGTCGATCCGGACCGCCACATCGAGCGGGTCACCGAGCTGCAAG
AACTCTTCCTCACGCGCGTCGGGCTCGACATCGGCAAGGTGTGGGTCGCGGACGACGGCGCCGCCGTGGC
GGTCTGGACCACGCCGGAGAGCGTCGAAGCGGGGGCGGTGTTCGCCGAGATCGGCCCGCGCATGGCCGAG
TTGAGCGGTTCCCGGCTGGCCGCGCAGCAACAGATGGAAGGCCTCCTGGCGCCGCACCGGCCCAAGGAGC
CCGCGTGGTTCCTGGCCACCGTCGGCGTCTCGCCCGACCACCAGGGCAAGGGTCTGGGCAGCGCCGTCGT
GCTCCCCGGAGTGGAGGCGGCCGAGCGCGCCGGGGTGCCCGCCTTCCTGGAGACCTCCGCGCCCCGCAAC
CTCCCCTTCTACGAGCGGCTCGGCTTCACCGTCACCGCCGACGTCGAGGTGCCCGAAGGACCGCGCACCT
GGTGCATGACCCGCAAGCCCGGTGCCAGTTAACGAATTCTAGATCTTGAGACAAATGGCAGTATTCATCC
ACAATTTTAAAAGAAAAGGGGGGATTGGGGGGTACAGTGCAGGGGAAAGAATAGTAGACATAATAGCAAC
AGACATACAAACTAAAGAATTACAAAAACAAATTACAAAAATTCAAAATTTTCGGGTTTATTACAGGGAC
AGCAGAGATCCACTTTGGCGCCGGCTCGAGGCCTGCAGGTGCAAAGATGGATAAAGTTTTAAACAGAGAG
GAATCTTTGCAGCTAATGGACCTTCTAGGTCTTGAAAGGAGTGGGAATTGGCTCCGGTGCCCGTCAGTGG
GCAGAGCGCACATCGCCCACAGTCCCCGAGAAGTTGGGGGGAGGGGTCGGCAATTGAACCGGTGCCTAGA
GAAGGTGGCGCGGGGTAAACTGGGAAAGTGATGTCGTGTACTGGCTCCGCCTTTTTCCCGAGGGTGGGGG
AGAACCGTATATAAGTGCAGTAGTCGCCGTGAACGTTCTTTTTCGCAACGGGTTTGCCGCCAGAACACAG
GTAAGTGCCGTGTGTGGTTCCCGCGGGCCTGGCCTCTTTACGGGTTATGGCCCTTGCGTGCCTTGAATTA
CTTCCACCTGGCTGCAGTACGTGATTCTTGATCCCGAGCTTCGGGTTGGAAGTGGGTGGGAGAGTTCGAG
GCCTTGCGCTTAAGGAGCCCCTTCGCCTCGTGCTTGAGTTGAGGCCTGGCCTGGGCGCTGGGGCCGCCGC
GTGCGAATCTGGTGGCACCTTCGCGCCTGTCTCGCTGCTTTCGATAAGTCTCTAGCCATTTAAAATTTTT
GATGACCTGCTGCGACGCTTTTTTTCTGGCAAGATAGTCTTGTAAATGCGGGCCAAGATCTGCACACTGG
TATTTCGGTTTTTGGGGCCGCGGGCGGCGACGGGGCCCGTGCGTCCCAGCGCACATGTTCGGCGAGGCGG
GGCCTGCGAGCGCGGCCACCGAGAATCGGACGGGGGTAGTCTCAAGCTGGCCGGCCTGCTCTGGTGCCTG
GCCTCGCGCCGCCGTGTATCGCCCCGCCCTGGGCGGCAAGGCTGGCCCGGTCGGCACCAGTTGCGTGAGC
GGAAAGATGGCCGCTTCCCGGCCCTGCTGCAGGGAGCTCAAAATGGAGGACGCGGCGCTCGGGAGAGCGG
GCGGGTGAGTCACCCACACAAAGGAAAAGGGCCTTTCCGTCCTCAGCCGTCGCTTCATGTGACTCCACGG
AGTACCGGGCGCCGTCCAGGCACCTCGATTAGTTCTCGAGCTTTTGGAGTACGTCGTCTTTAGGTTGGGG
GGAGGGGTTTTATGCGATGGAGTTTCCCCACACTGAGTGGGTGGAGACTGAAGTTAGGCCAGCTTGGCAC
TTGATGTAATTCTCCTTGGAATTTGCCCTTTTTGAGTTTGGATCTTGGTTCATTCTCAAGCCTCAGACAG
TGGTTCAAAGTTTTTTTCTTCCATTTCAGGTGTCGTGAGGCTAGCACCGCCACCATGGGCAGTGAGAAGG
AGCAGAGTCCAGAACCACACCTGCCTGAGGAAGGGGAAGGGGGTAAGCCTTGGAGAGTGGATGACTCAGA
GGGTTCTTGGATCCCACCTGGGGAGAAGGAGCATGGGCAAGAGAGCCTGTCGGATGAACTGCAAGAAACT
CATCCAAAAAAGCCATGGCAGAAAGTCACTGTCCGGGCTCGAGAGCTAGGGGACCCCATTGCTCATCCAA
GGCATGAGGCAGATGAGAAGCCCTTTATATGTGCCCAGTGTGGCAAAACCTTCAATAATACCTCCAACCT
GAGAACACACCAGCGGATCCACACTGGTGAGAAGCCTTACAAGTGTTCTGAATGTGGCAAGAGCTTCTCG
AGAAGCTCCAACCGCATCCGGCACGAGCGGATCCACCTGGAAGAGAAACACTACAAATGCCCCAAGTGCC
AGGAGAGCTTTCGGCGGCGCTCAGACCTCACCACGCACCAGCAAGATCACCTAGGCAAGCGGCCATACCG
CTGTGACATCTGTGGCAAGAGCTTCAGCCAGAGTGCCACGCTAGCTGTGCATCACCGGACCCACCTGGAG
CCAGCACCCTACATCTGCTGTGAGTGTGGGAAGAGCTTCAGCAACAGCTCCAGCTTTGGCGTGCATCACC
GCACCCACACAGGTGAGAGACCTTATGAGTGCACTGAGTGTGGGCGGACCTTCAGCGATATCTCCAACTT
TGGAGCACACCAGCGGACCCACAGAGGGGAGAAGCCCTACCGGTGCACTGTGTGTGGGAAACACTTCTCC
CGGAGCTCGAATCTCATCCGCCACCAGAAAACTCACTTGGGCGAACAGGCTGGGAAAGATTCCAGCTAGT
AATGAACTAGTCCGTAACTTGAAAGTATTTCGATTTCTTGGCTTTATATATCTTGTGGAAAGGACGAGTT
TAGACACGTAGTTAACTTCTAACGCGTTAAGTCGACAATCAACCTCTGGATTACAAAATTTGTGAAAGAT
TGACTGGTATTCTTAACTATGTTGCTCCTTTTACGCTATGTGGATACGCTGCTTTAATGCCTTTGTATCA
TGCTATTGCTTCCCGTATGGCTTTCATTTTCTCCTCCTTGTATAAATCCTGGTTGCTGTCTCTTTATGAG
GAGTTGTGGCCCGTTGTCAGGCAACGTGGCGTGGTGTGCACTGTGTTTGCTGACGCAACCCCCACTGGTT
GGGGCATTGCCACCACCTGTCAGCTCCTTTCCGGGACTTTCGCTTTCCCCCTCCCTATTGCCACGGCGGA
ACTCATCGCCGCCTGCCTTGCCCGCTGCTGGACAGGGGCTCGGCTGTTGGGCACTGACAATTCCGTGGTG
TTGTCGGGGAAATCATCGTCCTTTCCTTGGCTGCTCGCCTGTGTTGCCACCTGGATTCTGCGCGGGACGT
CCTTCTGCTACGTCCCTTCGGCCCTCAATCCAGCGGACCTTCCTTCCCGCGGCCTGCTGCCGGCTCTGCG
GCCTCTTCCGCGTCTTCGCCTTCGCCCTCAGACGAGTCGGATCTCCCTTTGGGCCGCCTCCCCGCGTCGA
CTTTAAGACCAATGACTTACAAGGCAGCTGTAGATCTTAGCCACTTTTTAAAAGAAAAGGGGGGACTGGA
AGGGCTAATTCACTCCCAACGAAGACAAGATCTGCTTTTTGCTTGTACTGGGTCTCTCTGGTTAGACCAG
ATCTGAGCCTGGGAGCTCTCTGGCTAACTAGGGAACCCACTGCTTAAGCCTCAATAAAGCTTGCCTTGAG
TGCTTCAAGTAGTGTGTGCCCGTCTGTTGTGTGACTCTGGTAACTAGAGATCCCTCAGACCCTTTTAGTC
AGTGTGGAAAATCTCTAGCAGTACGTATAGTAGTTCATGTCATCTTATTATTCAGTATTTATAACTTGCA
AAGAAATGAATATCAGAGAGTGAGAGGAACTTGTTTATTGCAGCTTATAATGGTTACAAATAAAGCAATA
GCATCACAAATTTCACAAATAAAGCATTTTTTTCACTGCATTCTAGTTGTGGTTTGTCCAAACTCATCAA
TGTATCTTATCATGTCTGGCTCTAGCTATCCCGCCCCTAACTCCGCCCATCCCGCCCCTAACTCCGCCCA
GTTCCGCCCATTCTCCGCCCCATGGCTGACTAATTTTTTTTATTTATGCAGAGGCCGAGGCCGCCTCGGC
CTCTGAGCTATTCCAGAAGTAGTGAGGAGGCTTTTTTGGAGGCCTAGGGACGTACCCAATTCGCCCTATA
GTGAGTCGTATTACGCGCGCTCACTGGCCGTCGTTTTACAACGTCGTGACTGGGAAAACCCTGGCGTTAC
CCAACTTAATCGCCTTGCAGCACATCCCCCTTTCGCCAGCTGGCGTAATAGCGAAGAGGCCCGCACCGAT
CGCCCTTCCCAACAGTTGCGCAGCCTGAATGGCGAATGGG
[124 nt withheld, positions 6551-6674]
C
[91 nt withheld, positions 6676-6766]
A
[49 nt withheld, positions 6768-6816]
CCTTTGACGTTGGAGTCCACGTTCTTT
[37 nt withheld, positions 6844-6880]
ACCCTATCTCGGTCTATTCTTTTGATTTATAAGGGATTTTGCCGATTTCGGCCTATTGGTTAAAAAATGA
GCTGATTTAACAAAAATTTAACGCGAATTTTAACAAAATATTAACGCTTACAATTTAGGTGGCACTTTTC
GGGGAAATGTGCGCGGAACCCCTATTTGTTTATTTTTCTAAATACATTCAAATATGTATCCGCTCATGAG
ACAATAACCCTGATAAATGCTTCAATAATATTGAAAAAGGAAGAGTATGAGTATTCAACATTTCCGTGTC
GCCCTTATTCCCTTTTTTGCGGCATTTTGCCTTCCTGTTTTTGCTCACCCAGAAACGCTGGTGAAAGTAA
AAGATGCTGAAGATCAGTTGGGTGCACGAGTGGGTTACATCGAACTGGATCTCAACAGCGGTAAGATCCT
TGAGAGTTTTCGCCCCGAAGAACGTTTTCCAATGATGAGCACTTTTAAAGTTCTGCTATGTGGCGCGGTA
TTATCCCGTATTGACGCCGGGCAAGAGCAACTCGGTCGCCGCATACACTATTCTCAGAATGACTTGGTTG
AGTACTCACCAGTCACAGAAAAGCATCTTACGGATGGCATGACAGTAAGAGAATTATGCAGTGCTGCCAT
AACCATGAGTGATAACACTGCGGCCAACTTACTTCTGACAACGATCGGAGGACCGAAGGAGCTAACCGCT
TTTTTGCACAACATGGGGGATCATGTAACTCGCCTTGATCGTTGGGAACCGGAGCTGAATGAAGCCATAC
CAAACGACGAGCGTGACACCACGATGCCTGTAGCAATGGCAACAACGTTGCGCAAACTATTAACTGGCGA
ACTACTTACTCTAGCTTCCCGGCAACAATTAATAGACTGGATGGAGGCGGATAAAGTTGCAGGACCACTT
CTGCGCTCGGCCCTTCCGGCTGGCTGGTTTATTGCTGATAAATCTGGAGCCGGTGAGCGTGGGTCTCGCG
GTATCATTGCAGCACTGGGGCCAGATGGTAAGCCCTCCCGTATCGTAGTTATCTACACGACGGGGAGTCA
GGCAACTATGGATGAACGAAATAGACAGATCGCTGAGATAGGTGCCTCACTGATTAAGCATTGGTAACTG
TCAGACCAAGTTTACTCATATATACTTTAGATTGATTTAAAACTTCATTTTTAATTTAAAAGGATCTAGG
TGAAGATCCTTTTTGATAATCTCATGACCAAAATCCCTTAACGTGAGTTTTCGTTCCACTGAGCGTCAGA
CCCCGTAGAAAAGATCAAAGGATCTTCTTGAGATCCTTTTTTTCTGCGCGTAATCTGCTGCTTGCAAACA
AAAAAACCACCGCTACCAGCGGTGGTTTGTTTGCCGGATCAAGAGCTACCAACTCTTTTTCCGAAGGTAA
CTGGCTTCAGCAGAGCGCAGATACCAAATACTGTTCTTCTAGTGTAGCCGTAGTTAGGCCACCACTTCAA
GAACTCTGTAGCACCGCCTACATACCTCGCTCTGCTAATCCTGTTACCAGTGGCTGCTGCCAGTGGCGAT
AAGTCGTGTCTTACCGGGTTGGACTCAAGACGATAGTTACCGGATAAGGCGCAGCGGTCGGGCTGAACGG
GGGGTTCGTGCACACAGCCCAGCTTGGAGCGAACGACCTACACCGAACTGAGATACCTACAGCGTGAGCT
ATGAGAAAGCGCCACGCTTCCCGAAGGGAGAAAGGCGGACAGGTATCCGGTAAGCGGCAGGGTCGGAACA
GGAGAGCGCACGAGGGAGCTTCCAGGGGGAAACGCCTGGTATCTTTATAGTCCTGTCGGGTTTCGCCACC
TCTGACTTGAGCGTCGATTTTTGTGATGCTCGTCAGGGGGGCGGAGCCTATGGAAAAACGCCAGCAACGC
GGCCTTTTTACGGTTCCTGGCCTTTTGCTGGCCTTTTGCTCACATGTTCTTTCCTGCGTTATCCCCTGAT
TCTGTGGATAACCGTATTACCGCCTTTGAGTGAGCTGATACCGCTCGCCGCAGCCGAACGACCGAGCGCA
GCGAGTCAGTGAGCGAGGAAGCGGAAGAGCGCCCAATACGCAAACCGCCTCTCCCCGCGCGTTGGCCGAT
TCATTAATGCAGCTGGCACGACAGGTTTCCCGACTGGAAAGCGGGCAGTGAGCGCAACGCAATTAATGTG
AGTTAGCTCACTCATTAGGCACCCCAGGCTTTACACTTTATGCTTCCGGCTCGTATGTTGTGTGGAATTG
TGAGCGGATAACAATTTCACACAGGAAACAGCTATGACCATGATTACGCCAAGCGCGCAATTAACCCTCA
CTAAAGGGAACAAAAGCTGGAGCTGCAAGC
Features (pLannotate 1.2.2; 31 found; start..end, strand, type, name):
      5..231     +  promoter       RSV promoter: Rous sarcoma virus enhancer/promoter
    232..412     +  LTR            5' LTR (truncated): truncated 5' long terminal repeat (LTR) from HIV-1
    459..584     +  misc_feature   HIV-1 Ψ: packaging signal of human immunodeficiency virus type 1
    568..931     +  CDS            HIV-1 gag (fragment): gag protein from human immunodeficiency virus 1; gag
   1077..1310    +  misc_feature   RRE: The Rev response element (RRE) of HIV-1 allows for Rev-dependent mRNA export from the nucleus to the cytoplasm.
   1687..1713    +  CDS            Rev (fragment): human immunodeficiency virus 1 (HIV-1) Rev protein; rev; enhances nuclear export of unspliced and incompletely spliced viral mRNAs
   1720..1743    +  promoter       SV40 promoter (fragment): SV40 early promoter
   1744..1815    +  promoter       SV40 promoter (fragment): SV40 enhancer and early promoter
   1839..1974    +  rep_origin     SV40 ori: SV40 origin of replication
   2020..2616    +  CDS            PuroR (fragment): puromycin N-acetyltransferase; pac from Streptomyces; confers resistance to puromycin
   2665..2782    +  misc_feature   cPPT/CTS: central polypurine tract and central termination sequence of HIV-1
   2847..2913    +  CDS            small t antigen (fragment): SV40 (simian virus 40) small t antigen
   2920..4098    +  promoter       EF-1α promoter: strong constitutive promoter for human elongation factor EF-1α
   4115..4435    +  CDS            ZNF691 (fragment): ZN691_HUMAN - Experimental evidence at protein level: Swiss-Prot protein existence level 1. May be involved in transcriptional regulation. From Homo sapiens (Human).
   4982..5035    +  promoter       U6 promoter (fragment): RNA polymerase III promoter for human U6 snRNA
   5077..5665    +  misc_feature   WPRE: woodchuck hepatitis virus posttranscriptional regulatory element
   5716..5735    +  misc_feature   cPPT/CTS (fragment): central polypurine tract and central termination sequence of HIV-1
   5737..5970    +  LTR            3' LTR (ΔU3): self-inactivating 3' long terminal repeat (LTR) from HIV-1
   6048..6169    +  polyA_signal   SV40 poly(A) signal: SV40 polyadenylation signal
   6209..6344    +  rep_origin     SV40 ori: SV40 origin of replication
   6365..6383    -  promoter       T7 promoter: promoter for bacteriophage T7 RNA polymerase
   6391..6546    +  CDS            lacZα (fragment): LacZα fragment of β-galactosidase; lacZ fragment
   6551..6979    +  rep_origin     f1 ori (sequence partly withheld): f1 bacteriophage origin of replication; arrow indicates direction of (+) strand synthesis
   7032..7136    +  promoter       AmpR promoter: bla
   7137..7997    +  CDS            AmpR: β-lactamase; bla; confers resistance to ampicillin, carbenicillin, and related antibiotics
   8168..8756    +  rep_origin     ori: high-copy-number ColE1/pMB1/pBR322/pUC origin of replication
   8939..9031    +  CDS            lacI (fragment): lac repressor; lacI; The lac repressor binds to the lac operator to inhibit transcription in E. coli. This inhibition can be relieved by adding lactose or isopropyl-β-D-thiogalactopyranoside (IPTG).
   9044..9065    +  protein_bind   CAP binding site: CAP binding activates transcription in the presence of cAMP. E. coli catabolite activator protein
   9080..9110    +  promoter       lac promoter: promoter for the E. coli lac operon
   9118..9134    +  protein_bind   lac operator: The lac repressor binds to the lac operator to inhibit transcription in E. coli. This inhibition can be relieved by adding lactose or isopropyl-β-D-thiogalactopyranoside (IPTG). lac repressor encoded by lacI
   9179..9197    +  promoter       T3 promoter: promoter for bacteriophage T3 RNA polymerase
