[The description below was written by a language model from this plasmid's Addgene catalogue record and pLannotate feature annotations shown in this document.]
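Description:
TFORF1725 is a lentiviral mammalian expression plasmid built on the pLX_TRC317 backbone and carrying the human zinc-finger transcription factor ZNF691 as its open reading frame. It belongs to a barcoded transcription factor ORF collection in which each construct pairs one ORF with a unique 24-bp barcode, so that the factor present in a given cell can be identified by sequencing in pooled overexpression screens, such as those exploring directed differentiation. In bacteria the plasmid is maintained through a high-copy ColE1/pUC-type origin with ampicillin selection (AmpR), and it also carries an f1 origin. The depositor notes that the plasmid can recombine, as is common for LTR-containing vectors.

The viral portion has a third-generation, self-inactivating layout. An RSV promoter drives a truncated HIV-1 5' LTR, followed by the Ψ packaging signal with a gag fragment, the Rev response element, a cPPT/CTS, a WPRE to boost transcript expression, and a ΔU3 3' LTR with a downstream SV40 polyadenylation signal. Within this unit, an SV40 early promoter/origin region sits upstream of the puromycin N-acetyltransferase gene for selecting transduced cells, and a separate EF-1α promoter drives the ZNF691 ORF. The automated annotation labels only the first part of the roughly 950-bp insert as ZNF691, probably because the synthesized ORF matches the reference only partially at the annotation level. The barcode is not annotated as a feature, so its exact position is not stated in the record. A short U6 promoter fragment lies between the ORF and the WPRE. Remaining lac, T3 and T7 elements are cloning-vector remnants in the backbone.
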