Addgene plasmid #143537: TFORF1725
Purpose: Lentiviral vector for overexpressing transcription factor ORFs with unique 24-bp barcodes. Barcodes facilitate identification of transcription factors in pooled screens.
Depositing lab: Feng Zhang. Depositing organization: Broad Institute. Publication: A transcription factor atlas of directed differentiation. Joung J, Ma S, Tay T, Geiger-Schuller KR, Kirchgatterer PC, Verdine VK, Guo B, Arias-Garcia MA, Allen WE, Singh A, Kuksenko O, Abudayyeh OO, Gootenberg JS, Fu Z, Macrae RK, Buenrostro JD, Regev A, Zhang F. Cell. 2023 Jan 5;186(1):209-229.e26. doi: 10.1016/j.cell.2022.11.026. PubMed 36608654.
Backbone
  Vector backbone: pLX_TRC317
  Backbone manufacturer: Broad Institute Genetic Perturbation Platform
  Backbone size w/o insert (bp): 8264
  Vector type: Mammalian Expression, Lentiviral
  Selectable markers: Puromycin
Growth in bacteria
  Bacterial resistance: Ampicillin, 100 μg/mL
  Growth temperature: 37°C
  Growth strain: NEB Stable
  Copy number: High Copy
Gene/Insert
  Gene/Insert name: ZNF691
  Species: H. sapiens (human)
  Insert size (bp): 956
  Entrez Gene: ZNF691 (a.k.a. Zfp691, RP11-342M1.5)
  Promoter: EF1a
  Cloning method: Unknown
  Sequencing primers: 5′ GGGTGGAGACTGAAGTTAGGCCAG; 3′ CACATAGCGTAAAAGGAGCAACATAG
Terms and licenses: Academic/Nonprofit Terms; Industry Terms: Not Available to Industry
Depositor comments: NM_015911,ENST00000372508,ENST00000372507,ENST00000372506 . The transcription factor ORF portion of this plasmid was synthesized by Genewiz. Please test multiple small colonies in case of plasmid recombination. To make this collection available in a timely manner, a portion of this collection was not fully sequenced by Addgene. If an Addgene verified full plasmid sequence is not available, please contact us prior to placing an order to request the full sequence.
How to cite: TFORF1725 was a gift from Feng Zhang (Addgene plasmid # 143537 ; http://n2t.net/addgene:143537 ; RRID:Addgene_143537)
