>Addgene plasmid #143537 | TFORF1725 | depositor partial sequence | sequence record 282741 | Insert
ACCGCCACCATGGGCAGTGAGAAGGAGCAGAGTCCAGAACCACACCTGCCTGAGGAAGGGGAAGGGGGTA
AGCCTTGGAGAGTGGATGACTCAGAGGGTTCTTGGATCCCACCTGGGGAGAAGGAGCATGGGCAAGAGAG
CCTGTCGGATGAACTGCAAGAAACTCATCCAAAAAAGCCATGGCAGAAAGTCACTGTCCGGGCTCGAGAG
CTAGGGGACCCCATTGCTCATCCAAGGCATGAGGCAGATGAGAAGCCCTTTATATGTGCCCAGTGTGGCA
AAACCTTCAATAATACCTCCAACCTGAGAACACACCAGCGGATCCACACTGGTGAGAAGCCTTACAAGTG
TTCTGAATGTGGCAAGAGCTTCTCGAGAAGCTCCAACCGCATCCGGCACGAGCGGATCCACCTGGAAGAG
AAACACTACAAATGCCCCAAGTGCCAGGAGAGCTTTCGGCGGCGCTCAGACCTCACCACGCACCAGCAAG
ATCACCTAGGCAAGCGGCCATACCGCTGTGACATCTGTGGCAAGAGCTTCAGCCAGAGTGCCACGCTAGC
TGTGCATCACCGGACCCACCTGGAGCCAGCACCCTACATCTGCTGTGAGTGTGGGAAGAGCTTCAGCAAC
AGCTCCAGCTTTGGCGTGCATCACCGCACCCACACAGGTGAGAGACCTTATGAGTGCACTGAGTGTGGGC
GGACCTTCAGCGATATCTCCAACTTTGGAGCACACCAGCGGACCCACAGAGGGGAGAAGCCCTACCGGTG
CACTGTGTGTGGGAAACACTTCTCCCGGAGCTCGAATCTCATCCGCCACCAGAAAACTCACTTGGGCGAA
CAGGCTGGGAAAGATTCCAGCTAGTAATGAACTAGTCCGTAACTTGAAAGTATTTCGATTTCTTGGCTTT
ATATATCTTGTGGAAAGGACGAGTTTAGACACGTAGTTAACTTCTA
