>Addgene plasmid #143537 | TFORF1725 | depositor partial sequence | sequence record 282742 | Barcode
GTTTAGACACGTAGTTAACTTCTA
